Addgene plasmid #244340: pAAVLINK-EF1alpha-HA-5'-TNRC6C
Purpose: 5' AAVLINK plasmid for TNRC6C expression
Depositing lab: Zhonghua Lu. Depositing organization: Shenzhen Institute of Advanced Technology (SIAT), Chinese Academy of Sciences. Publication: AAVLINK: A potent DNA-recombination method for large cargo delivery in gene therapy. Lin J, Lin Y, Liu N, Cao W, Zhang J, Wen S, Zhang Y, Liao W, Hong Z, Lin Y, Liu Q, Liu H, Li Q, Chen B, Li M, Luo Z, Yang L, Yang Y, Zheng SH, Wang Y, Chu H, Hu Y, Qin Y, Luo BX, Tian S, Chen Y, Yan T, Yang L, Wang H, Liu T, Jiang Y, Lu Z. Cell. 2026 Feb 5;189(3):969-986.e17. doi: 10.1016/j.cell.2025.12.039. Epub 2026 Jan 27. PubMed 41605211.
Backbone
  Vector backbone: pAAV-MCS2
  Backbone manufacturer: Steve Jackson (Addgene # 46954)
  Vector type: AAV
Growth in bacteria
  Bacterial resistance: Ampicillin, 100 μg/mL
  Growth temperature: 37°C
  Growth strain: NEB Stable
  Copy number: High Copy
Gene/Insert
  Gene/Insert name: TNRC6C
  Species: H. sapiens (human)
  Entrez Gene: TNRC6C
  Promoter: EF1alpha
  Tag / fusion protein: HA (N terminal on insert)
  Cloning method: Restriction Enzyme; 5′ cloning site unknown (unknown if destroyed)
Terms and licenses: Academic/Nonprofit Terms; Industry Terms: Not Available to Industry
Depositor comments: See publication for corresponding AAV Link vectors.
How to cite: pAAVLINK-EF1alpha-HA-5'-TNRC6C was a gift from Zhonghua Lu (Addgene plasmid # 244340 ; http://n2t.net/addgene:244340 ; RRID:Addgene_244340)
