[The description below was written by a language model from this plasmid's Addgene catalogue record and pLannotate feature annotations shown in this document.]
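Description:
pAAVLINK-EF1alpha-HA-5'-TNRC6C is an AAV transfer plasmid built on the pAAV-MCS2 backbone. It serves as the 5' half of a two-vector AAVLINK system, a DNA-recombination approach for delivering cargoes too large for a single AAV genome. It is propagated in E. coli as a high-copy plasmid using a ColE1/pUC-type origin and is selected with ampicillin through the bla gene. An f1 phage origin is also present in the backbone. The expression cassette is flanked by AAV2 inverted terminal repeats, which the annotation detects only as fragments. ITRs direct replication and packaging of the intervening DNA into AAV particles.

Between the ITRs, an EF-1α core promoter followed by a truncated HTLV-1 5' LTR segment, a combination commonly used as a compact composite promoter, drives the amino-terminal portion of human TNRC6C. TNRC6C is a scaffold protein that links Argonaute-bound miRNA targets to the CCR4-NOT and PAN deadenylase complexes. The catalogue lists an N-terminal HA tag, although the feature table does not annotate it separately. The annotated TNRC6C match begins well downstream of the promoter, so the intervening region is unannotated.

The coding fragment ends directly at a short piece of a chimeric β-globin/immunoglobulin intron, followed by a lox2272 site (annotated as a fragment), and no polyadenylation signal is annotated. This layout suggests that the intron piece acts as a splice donor. Cre-mediated recombination at lox2272 would then join this genome to a matching 3' vector carrying the rest of the gene, with the lox junction removed by splicing. The record does not spell out this mechanism or identify the partner vectors, referring instead to the associated publication.
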