Features (pLannotate 1.2.2; 16 found; start..end, strand, type, name):
     12..39      +  repeat_region  AAV2 ITR (fragment): inverted terminal repeat of adeno-associated virus serotype 2 inverted
     68..95      +  repeat_region  AAV2 ITR (fragment): inverted terminal repeat of adeno-associated virus serotype 2 inverted
    145..161     -  misc_feature   MCS (fragment): pUC18/19 multiple cloning site
    187..398     +  promoter       EF-1α core promoter: core promoter for human elongation factor EF-1α
    411..679     +  LTR            5' LTR (truncated): truncated 5' long terminal repeat (LTR) from human T-cell leukemia virus (HTLV) type 1
   1376..4426    +  CDS            TNRC6C (fragment): TNR6C_HUMAN - Also known as KIAA1582. Experimental evidence at protein level: Swiss-Prot protein existence level 1. Plays a role in RNA-mediated gene silencing by micro-RNAs (miRNAs). Required for miRNA-dependent translational repression of complementary mRNAs by argonaute family proteins. As scaffoldng protein associates with argonaute proteins bound to partially complementary mRNAs and simultaneously can recruit CCR4-NOT and PAN deadenylase complexes. From Homo sapiens (Human).
   4427..4467    +  intron         chimeric intron (fragment): chimera between introns from human β-globin and immunoglobulin heavy chain genes
   4476..4504    +  protein_bind   lox2272 (fragment): Cre-mediated recombination occurs in the 8-bp core sequence (GGATACTT). lox2272 sites are compatible with each other, but incompatible with loxP or loxN sites (Lee and Saito, 1988). Cre recombinase
   4549..4630    +  repeat_region  AAV2 ITR (fragment): inverted terminal repeat of adeno-associated virus serotype 2 inverted
   4672..4723    -  misc_feature   bom (fragment): basis of mobility region from pBR322
   4742..5197    +  rep_origin     f1 ori (sequence partly withheld): f1 bacteriophage origin of replication; arrow indicates direction of (+) strand synthesis
   5198..5247    -  misc_feature   bom (fragment): basis of mobility region from pBR322
   5349..5384    -  CDS            rop (fragment): Rop protein, which maintains plasmids at low copy number; rop
   5479..5583    +  promoter       AmpR promoter: bla
   5584..6444    +  CDS            AmpR: β-lactamase; bla; confers resistance to ampicillin, carbenicillin, and related antibiotics
   6615..7203    +  rep_origin     ori: high-copy-number ColE1/pMB1/pBR322/pUC origin of replication
>Addgene plasmid #244340 | pAAVLINK-EF1alpha-HA-5'-TNRC6C | addgene full sequence | sequence record 491917 | Addgene NGS Result
CCTGCAGGCAGCTGCGCGCTCGCTCGCTCACTGAGGCCGCCCGGGCGTCGGGCGACCTTTGGTCGCCCGG
CCTCAGTGAGCGAGCGAGCGCGCAGAGAGGGAGTGGCCAACTCCATCACTAGGGGTTCCTGCGGCCGCAC
GCGTGTCGACTCTAGAGGATCTGCGATCGCTCCGGTGCCCGTCAGTGGGCAGAGCGCACATCGCCCACAG
TCCCCGAGAAGTTGGGGGGAGGGGTCGGCAATTGAACGGGTGCCTAGAGAAGGTGGCGCGGGGTAAACTG
GGAAAGTGATGTCGTGTACTGGCTCCGCCTTTTTCCCGAGGGTGGGGGAGAACCGTATATAAGTGCAGTA
GTCGCCGTGAACGTTCTTTTTCGCAACGGGTTTGCCGCCAGAACACAGCTGAAGCTTCGAGGGGCTCGCA
TCTCTCCTTCACGCGCCCGCCGCCCTACCTGAGGCCGCCATCCACGCCGGTTGAGTCGCGTTCTGCCGCC
TCCCGCCTGTGGTGCCTCCTGAACTGCGTCCGCCGTCTAGGTAAGTTTAAAGCTCAGGTCGAGACCGGGC
CTTTGTCCGGCGCTCCCTTGGAGCCTACCTAGACTCAGCCGGCTCTCCACGCTTTGCCTGACCCTGCTTG
CTCAACTCTACGTCTTTGTTTCGTTTTCTGTTCTGCGCCGTTACAGATCCAAGCTGTGACCGGCGCCTAC
CGTACGGCCACCATGTACCCTTATGACGTACCTGACTATGCTGGATCTGAAGAAAAGAAAAAGAAAAAGC
AGGAAGAAAAGAAAAAGAAGGAAGGTGCTCAGAAAAAGGCTGCTGATCAAAAAACCAAAGTGCCAGAACC
TACTAAGACCTGTTCAAGCCAGCCCCAACCTGCCGGTACCAGTACCAGTACTTCCACCAGCACTATCTCA
AGCAGCAACAATGGCAAACGTGCATCTGCCAGTGGCCAGCAGCCAGCTGCATCCCGTTACCTGCCTCGTG
AGGTGCCTCCACGCTTCCGCCAGCAAGAACAGAAGCAGCTATTAAAGAGAGGCCAGCCATTGCCTACGGG
GACTCTAACCAGTGTGAGCCCAACCCAGGGTGCTGGGCCTGCAGGGGTAAGCCCACCTCCCCTACCTGGA
GCCGGAACACAGCATCATCCCAGTAAGCTCCAACCAGATCTCAGTCATAGTGGATTGGCAGATCATTATG
AAAATTCCCACTGGGGACAGCAGCCTACTTACAGAAGCGAAGCCAACTGCAGCTGGGATAAAGTGATAAT
AGATAGGACTGACAAGGAGGCGTGGCCTTCCATCACAGGAACAGAGACTGAATCTGCCTCAGAATGTACT
ACAGACACTGACTCTGCCTCCAACTGTGGCTCAGAGAACAGTAGCATGGCTACAGGGAGTGCCCAGGGCA
ACTTCACTGGACATACCAAGAAGACAAATGGCAATAATGGCACCAATGGCGCACTCGTCCAAAGCCCTTC
TAATCAGAGTGCCCTTGGAGCAGGGGGAGCGAACAGTAATGGAAGTGCGGCCAGAGTGTGGGGTGTAGCC
ACAGGCTCCAGCTCTGGTCTGGCTCACTGCTCTGTCAGTGGTGGGGATGGAAAAATGGACACTATGATTG
GAGATGGGAGAAGTCAGAATTGCTGGGGTGCTTCCAACTCCAATGCTGGCATTAATCTTAACCTTAATCC
TAATGCCAACCCAGCTGCCTGGCCTGTACTTGGACATGAAGGAACCGTGGCGACAGGCAACCCTTCCAGT
ATTTGCAGTCCAGTCAGTGCCATAGGTCAAAATATGGGCAACCAGAACGGGAACCCAACAGGCACTTTAG
GTGCTTGGGGAAACTTGCTGCCACAAGAGAGCACAGAACCACAAACGTCCACTTCTCAGAATGTGTCTTT
CAGCGCACAACCTCAGAACCTTAACACTGATGGACCAAATAACACTAACCCCATGAACTCTTCACCCAAC
CCTATCAATGCAATGCAGACAAATGGACTGCCAAACTGGGGCATGGCTGTTGGTATGGGGGCCATCATCC
CGCCCCACCTGCAAGGCCTTCCTGGTGCTAATGGATCATCAGTTTCTCAAGTCAGTGGGGGCAGTGCTGA
AGGAATAAGCAATTCTGTGTGGGGACTGTCCCCAGGTAACCCTGCCACAGGAAATAGCAATTCTGGGTTC
AGTCAGGGGAATGGAGACACTGTGAACTCAGCATTAAGTGCTAAACAAAATGGATCCAGCAGTGCTGTGC
AAAAGGAAGGAAGTGGAGGAAATGCTTGGGATTCAGGACCTCCTGCTGGTCCTGGAATACTCGCCTGGGG
AAGGGGCAGTGGCAACAATGGCGTTGGTAATATCCATTCAGGAGCTTGGGGCCACCCCAGCCGAAGCACC
TCTAACGGTGTGAATGGGGAATGGGGAAAGCCCCCAAACCAGCATTCCAACAGTGACATCAATGGGAAAG
GATCAACAGGGTGGGAGAGTCCTAGTGTCACCAGCCAGAACCCTACCGTACAGCCTGGTGGTGAACACAT
GAACTCCTGGGCCAAAGCGGCATCTTCTGGAACTACAGCAAGTGAAGGAAGTAGTGATGGTTCTGGCAAC
CACAATGAAGGAAGCACTGGGAGGGAAGGAACGGGAGAAGGCCGAAGGCGAGATAAAGGGATTATAGACC
AAGGGCACATCCAGTTGCCAAGGAATGATCTTGACCCAAGAGTTCTGTCTAATACTGGTTGGGGACAGAC
TCCTGTAAAGCAAAACACTGCCTGGGAATTTGAAGAATCCCCTAGGTCTGAAAGGAAAAATGACAATGGG
ACAGAGGCCTGGGGTTGTGCAGCTACTCAGGCTTCAAACTCAGGGGGGAAGAACGATGGGTCCATCATGA
ACAGTACAAATACCTCTTCAGTATCTGGGTGGGTCAACGCGCCACCTGCCGCTGTGCCAGCAAACACAGG
TTGGGGAGACAGCAACAACAAAGCGCCAAGTGGCCCGGGGGTTTGGGGGGACTCGATAAGCTCTACTGCT
GTTAGTACTGCTGCTGCTGCCAAGAGTGGCCATGCTTGGAGTGGGGCCGCAAATCAGGAGGACAAGTCAC
CCACCTGGGGTGAGCCTCCAAAGCCCAAATCCCAACACTGGGGAGATGGACAAAGATCAAATCCAGCCTG
GAGTGCAGGAGGGGGAGATTGGGCAGATTCATCGTCTGTCCTTGGACACTTGGGGGATGGGAAAAAAAAT
GGATCTGGATGGGATGCTGACAGTAATAGGTCAGGGTCTGGTTGGAATGACACCACGAGATCTGGGAACA
GTGGCTGGGGCAACAGCACAAATACAAAGGCCAATCCAGGTACAAACTGGGGGGAGACTTTAAAACCTGG
CCCCCAACAGAACTGGGCTAGCAAACCCCAAGACAACAATGTGAGTAACTGGGGAGGAGCTGCTTCTGTG
AAACAGACAGGAACAGGGTGGATCGGGGGGCCGGTACCGGTCAAACAGAAGGACAGCAGTGAAGCAACTG
GCTGGGAAGAACCCTCTCCACCGTCCATTCGCCGCAAAATGGAAATTGATGATGGTACCTCAGCTTGGGG
GGACCCAAGCAACTATAACAATAAAACTGTAAACATGTGGGATAGAAACAACCCGGTCATCCAGAGCAGT
ACCACGACCAATACCACCACCACCACCACCACTACCACGAGCAACACCACACACAGGGTCGAGACGCCGC
CCCCGCACCAGGCCGGTACTCAGCTGAATCGATCACCGTTGCTTGGTCCAGTTTCATCAGGCTGGGGAGA
AATGCCTAATGTTCACTCAAAGACTGAAAACTCTTGGGGAGAACCATCCTCCCCTTCTACCCTGGTGGAT
AATGGCACAGCAGCATGGGGGAAGCCACCCAGCAGTGGCAGCGGGTGGGGAGATCACCCTGCAGAGCCGC
CGGTGGCATTTGGAAGAGCTGGCGCACCTGTTGCTGCCTCAGCCCTGTGCAAACCAGCTTCAAAATCTAT
GCAAGAAGGCTGGGGCAGTGGTGGGGATGAAATGAACCTCAGTACCAGCCAGTGGGAGGATGAAGAAGGG
GACGTGTGGAATAATGCTGCTTCCCAAGAAAGCACCTCCTCCTGCAGCTCCTGGGGGAACGCCCCCAAAA
AAGGACTTCAAAAGGGCATGAAGACGTCTGGCAAGCAGGATGAGGCCTGGATCATGAGCCGGCTGATCAA
ACAACTCACAGACATGGGCTTCCCGAGAGAGCCAGCTGAGGAGGCCTTGAAGAGTAACAATATGAATCTT
GATCAGGCCATGAGCGCTCTGCTGGAAAAGAAGGTGGACGTGGACAAGCGTGGGCTGGGAGTGACCGACC
ATAATGGAATGGCCGCCAAGCCCCTCGGCTGCCGCCCGCCAATCTCCAAAGAGTCTTCCGTGGACCGCCC
CACCTTTCTTGACAAGGTAAGTATCAAGGTTACAAGACAGGTTTAAGGAGACCAATAAGCTATTATTCGT
ATAGGATACTTTATACGAAGTTATTAAGTTATGGAGACCGGTGTGGCACGTGCGGACCGAGCGGCCGCAG
GAACCCCTAGTGATGGAGTTGGCCACTCCCTCTCTGCGCGCTCGCTCGCTCACTGAGGCCGGGCGACCAA
AGGTCGCCCGGCCTCAGTGAGCGAGCGAGCGCGCAGCTGCCTGCAGGGGCGCCTGATGCGGTATTTTCTC
CTTACGCATCTGTGCGGTATTTCACACCGCATA
[95 nt withheld, positions 4724-4818]
T
[46 nt withheld, positions 4820-4865]
C
[141 nt withheld, positions 4867-5007]
CCTTTGACGTTGGAGTCCACGTTCTTT
[37 nt withheld, positions 5035-5071]
ACTCTATCTCGGGCTATTCTTTTGATTTATAAGGGATTTTGCCGATTTCGGTCTATTGGTTAAAAAATGA
GCTGATTTAACAAAAATTTAACGCGAATTTTAACAAAATATTAACGTTTACAATTTTATGGTGCACTCTC
AGTACAATCTGCTCTGATGCCGCATAGTTAAGCCAGCCCCGACACCCGCCAACACCCGCTGACGCGCCCT
GACGGGCTTGTCTGCTCCCGGCATCCGCTTACAGACAAGCTGTGACCGTCTCCGGGAGCTGCATGTGTCA
GAGGTTTTCACCGTCATCACCGAAACGCGCGAGACGAAAGGGCCTCGTGATACGCCTATTTTTATAGGTT
AATGTCATGATAATAATGGTTTCTTAGACGTCAGGTGGCACTTTTCGGGGAAATGTGCGCGGAACCCCTA
TTTGTTTATTTTTCTAAATACATTCAAATATGTATCCGCTCATGAGACAATAACCCTGATAAATGCTTCA
ATAATATTGAAAAAGGAAGAGTATGAGTATTCAACATTTCCGTGTCGCCCTTATTCCCTTTTTTGCGGCA
TTTTGCCTTCCTGTTTTTGCTCACCCAGAAACGCTGGTGAAAGTAAAAGATGCTGAAGATCAGTTGGGTG
CACGAGTGGGTTACATCGAACTGGATCTCAACAGCGGTAAGATCCTTGAGAGTTTTCGCCCCGAAGAACG
TTTTCCAATGATGAGCACTTTTAAAGTTCTGCTATGTGGCGCGGTATTATCCCGTATTGACGCCGGGCAA
GAGCAACTCGGTCGCCGCATACACTATTCTCAGAATGACTTGGTTGAGTACTCACCAGTCACAGAAAAGC
ATCTTACGGATGGCATGACAGTAAGAGAATTATGCAGTGCTGCCATAACCATGAGTGATAACACTGCGGC
CAACTTACTTCTGACAACGATCGGAGGACCGAAGGAGCTAACCGCTTTTTTGCACAACATGGGGGATCAT
GTAACTCGCCTTGATCGTTGGGAACCGGAGCTGAATGAAGCCATACCAAACGACGAGCGTGACACCACGA
TGCCTGTAGCAATGGCAACAACGTTGCGCAAACTATTAACTGGCGAACTACTTACTCTAGCTTCCCGGCA
ACAATTAATAGACTGGATGGAGGCGGATAAAGTTGCAGGACCACTTCTGCGCTCGGCCCTTCCGGCTGGC
TGGTTTATTGCTGATAAATCTGGAGCCGGTGAGCGTGGGTCTCGCGGTATCATTGCAGCACTGGGGCCAG
ATGGTAAGCCCTCCCGTATCGTAGTTATCTACACGACGGGGAGTCAGGCAACTATGGATGAACGAAATAG
ACAGATCGCTGAGATAGGTGCCTCACTGATTAAGCATTGGTAACTGTCAGACCAAGTTTACTCATATATA
CTTTAGATTGATTTAAAACTTCATTTTTAATTTAAAAGGATCTAGGTGAAGATCCTTTTTGATAATCTCA
TGACCAAAATCCCTTAACGTGAGTTTTCGTTCCACTGAGCGTCAGACCCCGTAGAAAAGATCAAAGGATC
TTCTTGAGATCCTTTTTTTCTGCGCGTAATCTGCTGCTTGCAAACAAAAAAACCACCGCTACCAGCGGTG
GTTTGTTTGCCGGATCAAGAGCTACCAACTCTTTTTCCGAAGGTAACTGGCTTCAGCAGAGCGCAGATAC
CAAATACTGTTCTTCTAGTGTAGCCGTAGTTAGGCCACCACTTCAAGAACTCTGTAGCACCGCCTACATA
CCTCGCTCTGCTAATCCTGTTACCAGTGGCTGCTGCCAGTGGCGATAAGTCGTGTCTTACCGGGTTGGAC
TCAAGACGATAGTTACCGGATAAGGCGCAGCGGTCGGGCTGAACGGGGGGTTCGTGCACACAGCCCAGCT
TGGAGCGAACGACCTACACCGAACTGAGATACCTACAGCGTGAGCTATGAGAAAGCGCCACGCTTCCCGA
AGGGAGAAAGGCGGACAGGTATCCGGTAAGCGGCAGGGTCGGAACAGGAGAGCGCACGAGGGAGCTTCCA
GGGGGAAACGCCTGGTATCTTTATAGTCCTGTCGGGTTTCGCCACCTCTGACTTGAGCGTCGATTTTTGT
GATGCTCGTCAGGGGGGCGGAGCCTATGGAAAAACGCCAGCAACGCGGCCTTTTTACGGTTCCTGGCCTT
TTGCTGGCCTTTTGCTCACATGT
